>Addgene plasmid #237932 | TRBV11-1 | addgene full sequence | sequence record 475811 | Addgene NGS Result
CTGAGAGACTCTAAATCCAGTGACAAGTCTGTCTGCCTATTCACCGATTTTGATTCTCAAACAAATGTGT
CACAAAGTAAGGATTCTGACGTCTATATCACAGACAAAACTGTGCTAGACATGAGGTCTATGGACTTCAA
GAGCAACAGTGCTGTGGCCTGGAGCAACAAATCTGACTTTGCATGTGCAAACGCCTTCAACAACAGCATT
ATTCCAGAAGATACCTTCTTCCCCAGCCCAGAAAGTTCCTGTGATGTCAAGCTGGTCGAGAAATCTTTTG
AAACAGATACGAACCTAAACTTTCAAAACCTGTCAGTGATTGGGTTCCGAATCCTCCTCCTGAAAGTGGC
CGGGTTTAATCTGCTCATGACGCTGCGGCTGTGGTCCAGCTGAGGAATTCATCAGAAGAGCCTCGAGGCG
GCCGCATGTGAGTCTCCCTATAGTGAGTCGTATTAATTTCGCGGGCGGAACCCCTATTTGTTTATTTTTC
TAAATACATTCAAATATGTATCCGCTCATGAGTAGCACCAGGCGTTTAAGGGCACCAATAACTGCCTTAA
AAAAATTACGCCCCGCCCTGCCACTCATCGCAGTACTGTTGTAATTCATTAAGCATTCTGCCGACATGGA
AGCCATCACAAACGGCATGATGAACCTGAATCGCCAGCGGCATCAGCACCTTGTCGCCTTGCGTATAATA
TTTGCCCATGGTGAAAACGGGGGCGAAGAAGTTGTCCATATTGGCCACGTTTAAATCAAAACTGGTGAAA
CTCACCCAGGGATTGGCTGAGACAAAAAACATATTCTCAATAAACCCTTTAGGGAAATAGGCCAGGTTTT
CACCGTAACACGCCACATCTTGCGAATATATGTGTAGAAACTGCCGGAAATCGTCGTGGTATTCACTCCA
GAGCGATGAAAACGTTTCAGTTTGCTCATGGAAAACGGTGTAACAAGGGTGAACACTATCCCATATCACC
AGCTCACCGTCTTTCATTGCCATACGAAATTCCGGATGAGCATTCATCAGGCGGGCAAGAATGTGAATAA
AGGCCGGATAAAACTTGTGCTTATTTTTCTTTACGGTCTTTAAAAAGGCCGTAATATCCAGCTGAACGGT
CTGGTTATAGGTACATTGAGCAACTGACTGAAATGCCTCAAAATGTTCTTTACGATGCCATTGGGATATA
TCAACGGTGGTATATCCAGTGATTTTTTTCTCCATTTTAGCTTCCTTAGCTCCTGAAAATCTCGATAACT
CAAAAAATACGCCCGGTAGTGATCTTATTTCATTATGGTGAAAGTTGGAACCTCTTACGTGCCGATCAAA
GTCTCATTTTCGCCAAAAGTTGTCATGACCAAAATCCCTTAACGTGAGTTTTCGTTCCACTGAGCGTCAG
ACCCCGTAGAAAAGATCAAAGGATCTTCTTGAGATCCTTTTTTTCTGCGCGTAATCTGCTGCTTGCAAAC
AAAAAAACCACCGCTACCAGCGGTGGTTTGTTTGCCGGATCAAGAGCTACCAACTCTTTTTCCGAAGGTA
ACTGGCTTCAGCAGAGCGCAGATACCAAATACTGTTCTTCTAGTGTAGCCGTAGTTAGGCCACCACTTCA
AGAACTCTGTAGCACCGCCTACATACCTCGCTCTGCTAATCCTGTTACCAGTGGCTGCTGCCAGTGGCGA
TAAGTCGTGTCTTACCGGGTTGGACTCAAGACGATAGTTACCGGATAAGGCGCAGCGGTCGGGCTGAACG
GGGGGTTCGTGCACACAGCCCAGCTTGGAGCGAACGACCTACACCGAACTGAGATACCTACAGCGTGAGC
TATGAGAAAGCGCCACGCTTCCCGAAGGGAGAAAGGCGGACAGGTATCCGGTAAGCGGCAGGGTCGGAAC
AGGAGAGCGCACGAGGGAGCTTCCAGGGGGAAACGCCTGGTATCTTTATAGTCCTGTCGGGTTTCGCCAC
CTCTGACTTGAGCGTCGATTTTTGTGATGCTCGTCAGGGGGGCGGAGCCTATGGAAAAACGCCAGCAATG
CGGCCTTTTTACGGTTCCTGGCCTTTTGCTGGCCTTTTGCTCACATGTTCTTTCCTGCGTTATCCCCTGA
TTCTGTGGATAACCGTATTACCGCCTTTGAGTGAGCTGATACCGCTCGCCGCAGCCGAACGACCGAGCGC
AGCGAGTCAGTGAGCGAGGAAGCCGAAAAATCAATAATCAGACAACAAGATGTGCGAACTCGATATTTTA
CACGACTCTCTTTACCAATTCTGCCCCGAATTACACTTAAAACGACTCAACAGCTTAACGTTGGCTTGCC
ACGCATTACTTGACTGTAAAACTCTCACTCTTACCGAACTTGGCCGTAACCTGCCAACCAAAGCGAGAAC
AAAACATAACATCAAACGAATCGACCGATTGTTAGGTAATCGTCACTTGCAGGAAGGTTTAAACGCATTT
AGGTGACACTATAGAAGTGTGTATCGCTCGAGGCTCTTCAGCATCTAGAGCCACCGGCATGAGCCACCAT
GAGCACCAGGCTTCTCTGCTGGATGGCCCTCTGTCTCCTGGGGGCAGAACTCTCAGAAGCTGAAGTTGCC
CAGTCCCCCAGATATAAGATTACAGAGAAAAGCCAGGCTGTGGCTTTTTGGTGTGATCCTATTTCTGGCC
ATGCTACCCTTTACTGGTACCGGCAGATCCTGGGACAGGGCCCGGAGCTTCTGGTTCAATTTCAGGATGA
GAGTGTAGTAGATGATTCACAGTTGCCTAAGGATCGATTTTCTGCAGAGAGGCTCAAAGGAGTAGACTCC
ACTCTCAAGATCCAGCCTGCAGAGCTTGGGGACTCGGCCATGTATCTTTTAGTCTTCGTCACGAGACGTA
ATGGAGACCATGCGATATCCGTAGGTCTCGAAACCGTCTCGGGGTGAAGACATTTACCAG
Features (pLannotate 1.2.2; 8 found; start..end, strand, type, name):
    437..455     -  promoter       T7 promoter: promoter for bacteriophage T7 RNA polymerase
    465..522     +  promoter       AmpR promoter (fragment): bla
    569..1225    -  CDS            cat: CAT_ECOLX - Experimental evidence at protein level: Swiss-Prot protein existence level 1. This enzyme is an effector of chloramphenicol resistance in bacteria. From Escherichia coli. This protein is used as a marker in many commonly used cloning vectors, such as pACYC184.
   1226..1328    -  promoter       cat promoter: promoter of the E. coli cat gene encoding chloramphenicol acetyltransferase
   1429..2017    +  rep_origin     ori: high-copy-number ColE1/pMB1/pBR322/pUC origin of replication
   2447..2465    +  promoter       SP6 promoter: promoter for bacteriophage SP6 RNA polymerase
   2519..2848    +  CDS            TRBV11-2: TVBK2_HUMAN - Also known as TCRBV21S3A2N2T From Homo sapiens (Human).
   2922..390     +  CDS            TRAC (fragment) (across the origin): TRAC_HUMAN - Also known as TCRA. Experimental evidence at protein level: Swiss-Prot protein existence level 1. Constant region of T cell receptor (TR) alpha chain (PubMed:24600447). Alpha-beta T cell receptors are antigen specific receptors which are essential to the immune response and are present on the cell surface of T lymphocytes. Recognize peptide-major histocompatibility (MH) (pMH) complexes that are displayed by antigen presenting cells (APC), a prerequisite for efficient T cell adaptive immunity against pathogens (PubMed:25493333). Binding of alpha-beta TR to pMH complex initiates TR-
