[The description below was written by a language model from this plasmid's Addgene catalogue record and pLannotate feature annotations shown in this document.]
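Description:
TRBV11-1 is a small, high-copy bacterial parts plasmid built on the pGGA-select backbone, a synthetic-biology vector of the kind used as a Golden Gate assembly destination or donor. It is maintained in E. coli through a ColE1/pUC-type origin of replication and selected with chloramphenicol, conferred by a cat (chloramphenicol acetyltransferase) gene driven by its own cat promoter. A short fragment of the AmpR promoter is also detected, but no ampicillin resistance gene is present. T7 and SP6 phage promoters flank the insert region, as is typical for this backbone. They can serve for sequencing or in vitro transcription, though the record does not indicate that they are used for expression here.

The payload is a human TRBV11-1-TRAC module, combining a T cell receptor beta-chain variable gene segment with sequence from the T cell receptor alpha constant region. The automated annotation labels the variable segment as TRBV11-2, which probably reflects the close similarity between members of the TRBV11 family rather than a different insert, since the catalogue entry specifies TRBV11-1 with no mutations. The TRAC feature is annotated as a fragment and spans the numbering origin of the circular sequence. The two annotated segments together appear to exceed the listed insert size of 412 bp, a discrepancy the record does not explain. No eukaryotic promoter, polyadenylation signal or viral element is annotated, so the plasmid is a cloning intermediate rather than an expression vector.

Its stated purpose is to supply the TRBV11-1 allele and TRAC as a prefabricated part for assembling full TCRs by cloning. It appears to belong to a larger set of V-gene plasmids supporting scalable TCR synthesis and antigen-reactivity screening. The exact cloning method and assembly sites are not stated.
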