Addgene plasmid #237932: TRBV11-1
Purpose: Encodes TRBV11-1 allele and TRAC to generate TCRs via cloning
Depositing lab: Michael Birnbaum. Depositing organization: Massachusetts Institute of Technology. Publication: Scalable TCR synthesis and screening enable antigen reactivity mapping in vitiligo. Gaglione SA, Mukkamala RS, Krishna C, Smith BE, Wadsworth MH 2nd, Jelinsky SA, Perez CR, Schmidt-Hong L, Katz EL, Gellatly KJ, Ali LR, Shen J, Holec PV, Zhao QH, Chan AO, Xu EJK, Kravarik KM, Guzova JA, Dobson CS, Singh H, Garber M, Dougan M, Dougan SK, Harris JE, Winkler A, Birnbaum ME. Immunity. 2026 Feb 10;59(2):477-493.e9. doi: 10.1016/j.immuni.2026.01.001. Epub 2026 Jan 28. PubMed 41610844.
Backbone
  Vector backbone: pGGA-select
  Backbone manufacturer: Addgene Plasmid #195714
  Backbone size w/o insert (bp): 2518
  Vector type: Synthetic Biology
Growth in bacteria
  Bacterial resistance: Chloramphenicol, 25 μg/mL
  Growth temperature: 37°C
  Growth strain: DH5alpha
  Copy number: High Copy
Gene/Insert
  Gene/Insert name: TRBV11-1-TRAC
  Species: H. sapiens (human)
  Insert size (bp): 412
  Mutation: None
  Entrez Gene: TRBV11-1 (a.k.a. TCRBV11S1, TCRBV21S1, TRBV111)
  Cloning method: Unknown
Terms and licenses: Academic/Nonprofit Terms; Industry Terms: Not Available to Industry
Depositor comments: Please visit https://doi.org/10.1101/2025.04.24.649726 for bioRxiv preprint.
How to cite: TRBV11-1 was a gift from Michael Birnbaum (Addgene plasmid # 237932 ; http://n2t.net/addgene:237932 ; RRID:Addgene_237932)
